Addgene plasmid #134616: pBa.GFP-KIF3C tail 411-796
Purpose: Mammalian expression of mouse KIF3C 411-796
Depositing lab: Marvin Bentley. Depositing organization: Rensselaer Polytechnic Institute. Publication: A novel strategy to visualize vesicle-bound kinesins reveals the diversity of kinesin-mediated transport. Yang R, Bostick Z, Garbouchian A, Luisi J, Banker G, Bentley M. Traffic. 2019 Aug 28. doi: 10.1111/tra.12692. PubMed 31461551.
Backbone
  Vector backbone: pBa-eGFP
  Vector type: Mammalian Expression
Growth in bacteria
  Bacterial resistance: Ampicillin, 100 μg/mL
  Growth temperature: 37°C
  Growth strain: NEB Stable
  Copy number: High Copy
Gene/Insert
  Gene/Insert name: KIF3C
  Species: M. musculus (mouse)
  Mutation: WT with deletion of the 410 N-terminal residues.
  Entrez Gene: Kif3c (a.k.a. mKIAA4058)
  Promoter: Chicken Beta actin
  Tag / fusion protein: eGFP (N terminal on insert)
  Cloning method: Restriction Enzyme; 5′ cloning site Unknown (unknown if destroyed)
Terms and licenses: Academic/Nonprofit Terms; Industry Terms: Not Available to Industry
Depositor comments: pBa vector is susceptable to recombination and should not be grown in fast growing bacteria or cloned using recombination.
How to cite: pBa.GFP-KIF3C tail 411-796 was a gift from Marvin Bentley (Addgene plasmid # 134616 ; http://n2t.net/addgene:134616 ; RRID:Addgene_134616)
