[The description below was written by a language model from this plasmid's Addgene catalogue record and pLannotate feature annotations shown in this document.]
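Description:
pBa.GFP-KIF3C tail 411-796 is a mammalian expression plasmid built on the pBa-eGFP backbone that produces a fluorescently tagged, motor-less fragment of the mouse kinesin-2 subunit KIF3C. Transcription is driven by the chicken β-actin promoter followed by a chimeric chicken β-actin/rabbit β-globin intron, an arrangement that generally supports strong constitutive expression and efficient mRNA processing in mammalian cells. The open reading frame begins with EGFP, fused at the N terminus of the KIF3C fragment, which is otherwise wild type but lacks the first 410 residues, leaving residues 411-796. An SV40 polyadenylation signal, preceded by a short remnant of SV40 large T antigen sequence, terminates the transcript.

In bacteria the roughly 7.9 kb plasmid replicates from a high-copy ColE1/pUC-type origin and is selected with ampicillin through the β-lactamase gene and its native promoter. The remaining annotated elements (lac promoter, operator and CAP site, plus fragments of lacI, lacZα, rop and bom) are backbone leftovers from earlier cloning vectors and have no evident role in the expression cassette. The depositor notes that the pBa backbone is prone to recombination, and no mammalian selection marker is annotated, which is consistent with transient transfection use.

Removing the N-terminal region takes away the part of the protein where a kinesin-2 motor domain normally lies, so the fusion would be expected to retain cargo- and partner-binding regions without microtubule-based motility. The associated publication concerns visualising vesicle-bound kinesins, so this construct most likely serves to label and track the vesicle populations to which the KIF3C tail binds in live-cell imaging.
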