Features (pLannotate 1.2.2; 16 found; start..end, strand, type, name):
     38..312     +  promoter       chicken β-actin promoter: No description available
    313..1282    +  intron         chimeric intron: chimera between introns from chicken β-actin and rabbit β-globin
   1345..2058    +  CDS            EGFP: EGFP is a basic (constitutively fluorescent) green fluorescent protein published in 1996, derived from Aequorea victoria. It is reported to be a rapidly-maturing weak dimer with moderate acid sensitivity.
   2101..3258    +  CDS            Kif3c (fragment): KIF3C_MOUSE - Experimental evidence at protein level: Swiss-Prot protein existence level 1. Microtubule-based anterograde translocator for membranous organelles. From Mus musculus (Mouse).
   3286..3371    +  CDS            large T antigen (fragment): large T antigen from SV40 (simian virus 40)
   3394..3528    +  polyA_signal   SV40 poly(A) signal: SV40 polyadenylation signal
   3583..3599    -  protein_bind   lac operator: The lac repressor binds to the lac operator to inhibit transcription in E. coli. This inhibition can be relieved by adding lactose or isopropyl-β-D-thiogalactopyranoside (IPTG). lac repressor encoded by lacI
   3607..3637    -  promoter       lac promoter: promoter for the E. coli lac operon
   3652..3673    -  protein_bind   CAP binding site: CAP binding activates transcription in the presence of cAMP. E. coli catabolite activator protein
   3686..3778    -  CDS            lacI (fragment): lac repressor; lacI; The lac repressor binds to the lac operator to inhibit transcription in E. coli. This inhibition can be relieved by adding lactose or isopropyl-β-D-thiogalactopyranoside (IPTG).
   3961..4549    -  rep_origin     ori: high-copy-number ColE1/pMB1/pBR322/pUC origin of replication
   4720..5580    -  CDS            AmpR: β-lactamase; bla; confers resistance to ampicillin, carbenicillin, and related antibiotics
   5581..5685    -  promoter       AmpR promoter: bla
   5780..5815    +  CDS            rop (fragment): Rop protein, which maintains plasmids at low copy number; rop
   5917..6016    +  misc_feature   bom (fragment): basis of mobility region from pBR322
   6022..6176    -  CDS            lacZα (fragment): LacZα fragment of β-galactosidase; lacZ fragment
>Addgene plasmid #134616 | pBa.GFP-KIF3C tail 411-796 | addgene full sequence | sequence record 267784 | Addgene NGS Result
GGAGGGGCGCGTCACACCCCCGCCCCACACCCTCACCTCGAGGTGAGCCCCACGTTCTGCTTCACTCTCC
CCATCTCCCCCCCCTCCCCACCCCCAATTTTGTATTTATTTATTTTTTAATTATTTTGTGCAGCGATGGG
GGCGGGGGGGGGGGGGCGCGCGCCAGGCGGGGCGGGGCGGGGCGAGGGGCGGGGCGGGGCGAGGCGGAGA
GGTGCGGCGGCAGCCAATCAGAGCGGCGCGCTCCGAAAGTTTCCTTTTATGGCGAGGCGGCGGCGGCGGC
GGCCCTATAAAAAGCGAAGCGCGCGGCGGGCGGGAGTCGCTGCGCGCTGCCTTCGCCCCGTGCCCCGCTC
CGCCGCCGCCTCGCGCCGCCCGCCCCGGCTCTGACTGACCGCGTTACTCCCACAGGTGAGCGGGCGGGAC
GGCCCTTCTCCTCCGGGCTGTAATTAGCGCTTGGTTTAATGACGGCTCGTTTCTTTTCTGTGGCTGCGTG
AAAGCCTTAAAGGGCTCCGGGAGGGCCCTTTGTGCGGGGGGGAGCGGCTCGGGGGGTGCGTGCGTGTGTG
TGTGCGTGGGGAGCGCCGCGTGCGGCTCCGCGCTGCCCGGCGGCTGTGAGCGCTGCGGGCGCGGCGCGGG
GCTTTGTGCGCTCCGCAGTGTGCGCGAGGGGAGCGCGGCCGGGGGCGGTGCCCCGCGGTGCGGGGGGGGC
TGCGAGGGGAACAAAGGCTGCGTGCGGGGTGTGTGCGTGGGGGGGTGAGCAGGGGGTGTGGGCGCGGCGG
TCGGGCTGTAACCCCCCCCTGCACCCCCCTCCCCGAGTTGCTGAGCACGGCCCGGCTTCGGGTGCGGGGC
TCCGTGCGGGGCGTGGCGCGGGGCTCGCCGTGCCGGGCGGGGGGTGGCGGCAGGTGGGGGTGCCGGGCGG
GGCGGGGCCGCCTCGGGCCGGGGAGGGCTCGGGGGAGGGGCGCGGCGGCCCCCGGAGCGCCGGCGGCTGT
CGAGGCGCGGCGAGCCGCAGCCATTGCCTTTTATGGTAATCGTGCGAGAGGGCGCAGGGACTTCCTTTGT
CCCAAATCTGTGCGGAGCCGAAATCTGGGAGGCGCCGCCGCACCCCCTCTAGCGGGCGCGGGGCGAAGCG
GTGCGGCGCCGGCAGGAAGGAAATGGGCGGGGAGGGCCTTCGTGCGTCGCCGCGCCGCCGTCCCCTTCTC
CATCTCCAGCCTCGGGGCTGTCCGCAGGGGGACGGCTGCCTTCGGGGGGGACGGGGCAGGGCGGGGTTCG
GCTTCTGGCGTGTGACCGGCGGGGTTTATATCTTCCCTTCTCTGTTCCTCCGCAGCCCCCAAGCTTGGCG
CGCCTAGGCCTACCATGGTGAGCAAGGGCGGGGAGCTGTTCACCGGGGTGGTGCCCATCCTGGTCGAGCT
GGACGGCGACGTAAACGGCCACAAGTTCAGCGTGTCCGGCGAGGGCGAGGGCGATGCCACCTACGGCAAG
CTGACCCTGAAGTTCATCTGCACCACCGGCAAGCTGCCCGTGCCCTGGCCCACCCTCGTGACCACCCTGA
CCTACGGCGTGCAGTGCTTCAGCCGCTACCCCGACCACATGAAGCAGCACGACTTCTTCAAGTCCGCCAT
GCCCGAAGGCTACGTCCAGGAGCGCACCATCTTCTTCAAGGACGACGGCAACTACAAGACCCGCGCCGAG
GTGAAGTTCGAGGGCGACACCCTGGTGAACCGCATCGAGCTGAAGGGCATCGACTTCAAGGAGGACGGCA
ACATCCTGGGGCACAAGCTGGAGTACAACTACAACAGCCACAACGTCTATATCATGGCCGACAAGCAGAA
GAACGGCATCAAGGTGAACTTCAAGATCCGCCACAACATCGAGGACGGCAGCGTGCAGCTCGCCGACCAC
TACCAGCAGAACACCCCCATCGGCGACGGCCCCGTGCTGCTGCCCGACAACCACTACCTGAGCACCCAGT
CCGCCCTGAGCAAAGACCCCAACGAGAAGCGCGATCACATGGTCCTGCTGGAGTTCGTGACCGCCGCCGG
GATCACTCTCGGCATGGACGAGCTGTACGGCGGAGGATCCGGAGGCGGCTCTGGCGGAGGGCTGTACAGG
AGTCGTAGAAAGAAGGCCGTGTCTGCCCCAGCCGGCTATCCAGAGGGGTCCGTGATTGAGGCCTGGGTGG
CCGAAGAGGAAGATGATAACAACAACAATCACCACCCACCCCAGCCCATCTTGGAGGCAGCTTTGGAGAA
GAACATGGAGAATTACCTGCAGGACCAGAAGGAACGGCTGGAGGAGGAGAAGGCTGCCATCCAGGATGAC
CGCAGCCTTGTGAGTGAGGAGAAGCAGAAGCTTCTAGAAGAGAAGGAGAAGATGCTGGAGGATCTACGGC
GGGAGCAGCAGGCTACAGAGCTGCTTGCAGCCAAGTACAAGGCCATGGAAAGCAAGCTACTCATTGGGGG
GCGGAACATCATGGATCACACCAACGAGCAACAGAAGATGTTGGAACTGAAGCGACAGGAGATTGCGGAA
CAGAAACGCCGTGAACGGGAAATGCAGCAGGAGATGCTGCTCCGCGATGAAGAAACCATGGAGCTACGTG
GTACCTACTCATCCCTGCAGCAGGAGGTGGAAGTTAAAACCAAGAAACTCAAGAAGCTCTATGCCAAGCT
ACAGGCGGTGAAGGCCGAGATCCAGGACCAACACGAAGAGTACATCCGCGTGCGGCAGGACCTGGAGGAG
GCGCAGAATGAGCAGACCCGGGAACTAAAGCTCAAGTACCTCATCATTGAGAACTTCATCCCCCCTGAGG
AGAAGAACAAGATCATGAACCGCCTTTTCCTGGACTGTGAGGAGGAGCAGTGGAGGTTCCAGCCACTGGT
GCCAGCTGGAGTGAATAACAGCCAAATGAAGAAGCGTCCAACTTCTGCGGTGGGCTACAAGAGACCTATC
AGCCAGTATGCTCGGGTTGCCATGGCAATGGGGTCCCATCCCAGATACAGAGCTGAAAATATAATGTTTT
TGGAACTGGATGTGTCCCCACCGGCTATCTTTGAGATGGAGTTTTCTCATGACCAAGAGCAAGACCCACG
GGTACTACACATGGAGAGGCTCATGAGGTTGGACAGCTTTCTGGAAAGACCGTCCACAACTAAAGTGCGA
AAGTCGAGATCCTGGTGCCAGAGTCCTCAGCGGATGCCTCCACCCTCCACAGCTCATGCATCCATGACCT
CTGTTCCTTTGCACCCTGCAACAGTGGTAGACCATGACTGACGGACCGTCTAATCTAGATAAGTAATGAT
CATAATCAGCCATATCACATCTGTAGAGGTTTTACTTGCTTTAAAAAACCTCCCACACCTCCCCCTGAAC
CTGAAACATAAAATGAATGCAATTGTTGTTGTTAACTTGTTTATTGCAGCTTATAATGGTTACAAATAAA
GCAATAGCATCACAAATTTCACAAATAAAGCATTTTTTTCACTGCATTCTAGTTGTGGTTTGTCCAAACT
CATCAATGTATCTTATCATGTCTGGATCCCCGGGTACCGAGCTCGAATTCGTAATCATGTCATAGCTGTT
TCCTGTGTGAAATTGTTATCCGCTCACAATTCCACACAACATACGAGCCGGAAGCATAAAGTGTAAAGCC
TGGGGTGCCTAATGAGTGAGCTAACTCACATTAATTGCGTTGCGCTCACTGCCCGCTTTCCAGTCGGGAA
ACCTGTCGTGCCAGCTGCATTAATGAATCGGCCAACGCGCGGGGAGAGGCGGTTTGCGTATTGGGCGCTC
TTCCGCTTCCTCGCTCACTGACTCGCTGCGCTCGGTCGTTCGGCTGCGGCGAGCGGTATCAGCTCACTCA
AAGGCGGTAATACGGTTATCCACAGAATCAGGGGATAACGCAGGAAAGAACATGTGAGCAAAAGGCCAGC
AAAAGGCCAGGAACCGTAAAAAGGCCGCGTTGCTGGCGTTTTTCCATAGGCTCCGCCCCCCTGACGAGCA
TCACAAAAATCGACGCTCAAGTCAGAGGTGGCGAAACCCGACAGGACTATAAAGATACCAGGCGTTTCCC
CCTGGAAGCTCCCTCGTGCGCTCTCCTGTTCCGACCCTGCCGCTTACCGGATACCTGTCCGCCTTTCTCC
CTTCGGGAAGCGTGGCGCTTTCTCATAGCTCACGCTGTAGGTATCTCAGTTCGGTGTAGGTCGTTCGCTC
CAAGCTGGGCTGTGTGCACGAACCCCCCGTTCAGCCCGACCGCTGCGCCTTATCCGGTAACTATCGTCTT
GAGTCCAACCCGGTAAGACACGACTTATCGCCACTGGCAGCAGCCACTGGTAACAGGATTAGCAGAGCGA
GGTATGTAGGCGGTGCTACAGAGTTCTTGAAGTGGTGGCCTAACTACGGCTACACTAGAAGAACAGTATT
TGGTATCTGCGCTCTGCTGAAGCCAGTTACCTTCGGAAAAAGAGTTGGTAGCTCTTGATCCGGCAAACAA
ACCACCGCTGGTAGCGGTGGTTTTTTTGTTTGCAAGCAGCAGATTACGCGCAGAAAAAAAGGATCTCAAG
AAGATCCTTTGATCTTTTCTACGGGGTCTGACGCTCAGTGGAACGAAAACTCACGTTAAGGGATTTTGGT
CATGAGATTATCAAAAAGGATCTTCACCTAGATCCTTTTAAATTAAAAATGAAGTTTTAAATCAATCTAA
AGTATATATGAGTAAACTTGGTCTGACAGTTACCAATGCTTAATCAGTGAGGCACCTATCTCAGCGATCT
GTCTATTTCGTTCATCCATAGTTGCCTGACTCCCCGTCGTGTAGATAACTACGATACGGGAGGGCTTACC
ATCTGGCCCCAGTGCTGCAATGATACCGCGAGACCCACGCTCACCGGCTCCAGATTTATCAGCAATAAAC
CAGCCAGCCGGAAGGGCCGAGCGCAGAAGTGGTCCTGCAACTTTATCCGCCTCCATCCAGTCTATTAATT
GTTGCCGGGAAGCTAGAGTAAGTAGTTCGCCAGTTAATAGTTTGCGCAACGTTGTTGCCATTGCTACAGG
CATCGTGGTGTCACGCTCGTCGTTTGGTATGGCTTCATTCAGCTCCGGTTCCCAACGATCAAGGCGAGTT
ACATGATCCCCCATGTTGTGCAAAAAAGCGGTTAGCTCCTTCGGTCCTCCGATCGTTGTCAGAAGTAAGT
TGGCCGCAGTGTTATCACTCATGGTTATGGCAGCACTGCATAATTCTCTTACTGTCATGCCATCCGTAAG
ATGCTTTTCTGTGACTGGTGAGTACTCAACCAAGTCATTCTGAGAATAGTGTATGCGGCGACCGAGTTGC
TCTTGCCCGGCGTCAATACGGGATAATACCGCGCCACATAGCAGAACTTTAAAAGTGCTCATCATTGGAA
AACGTTCTTCGGGGCGAAAACTCTCAAGGATCTTACCGCTGTTGAGATCCAGTTCGATGTAACCCACTCG
TGCACCCAACTGATCTTCAGCATCTTTTACTTTCACCAGCGTTTCTGGGTGAGCAAAAACAGGAAGGCAA
AATGCCGCAAAAAAGGGAATAAGGGCGACACGGAAATGTTGAATACTCATACTCTTCCTTTTTCAATATT
ATTGAAGCATTTATCAGGGTTATTGTCTCATGAGCGGATACATATTTGAATGTATTTAGAAAAATAAACA
AATAGGGGTTCCGCGCACATTTCCCCGAAAAGTGCCACCTGACGTCTAAGAAACCATTATTATCATGACA
TTAACCTATAAAAATAGGCGTATCACGAGGCCCTTTCGTCTCGCGCGTTTCGGTGATGACGGTGAAAACC
TCTGACACATGCAGCTCCCGGAGACGGTCACAGCTTGTCTGTAAGCGGATGCCGGGAGCAGACAAGCCCG
TCAGGGCGCGTCAGCGGGTGTTGGCGGGTGTCGGGGCTGGCTTAACTATGCGGCATCAGAGCAGATTGTA
CTGAGAGTGCACCATATGCGGTGTGAAATACCGCACAGATGCGTAAGGAGAAAATACCGCATCAGGCGCC
ATTCGCCATTCAGGCTGCGCAACTGTTGGGAAGGGCGATCGGTGCGGGCCTCTTCGCTATTACGCCAGCT
GGCGAAAGGGGGATGTGCTGCAAGGCGATTAAGTTGGGTAACGCCAGGGTTTTCCCAGTCACGACGTTGT
AAAACGACGGCCAGTGCCAAGTTGGGATCTTTGCATTGGCCCACGGCTCTCAGGATGGGGATGCTCCCCT
TCAGCACCCGGTTCCCCTTGGAAACTGATGGTCCTGGCTCTGTGGCATGGCAGTGGCACTGTGAGGAGCC
CCCTACCAGCAGCACACAGTGGGGTTGGCACTGCCACGCTCCGGATGCCGCGCTCTGATCCAACCCCATA
ATCAAGGGAACCCGAATTGCCCCATCATTGCCCCCACCACCCCCATCCTGCCGGGCCCTCACACCCCACG
CTGCCTTCTGGTGACATTCCCCAGCCCAAACCCACGGCTTCATGGCTACCGCGGGGCATTTCCCATTGCC
GCCCCATTATCAGCTCTGCACACCTCCCGCTGTACCCATGCCTCGTGGCTGCCCTTCTTTGACGTATAAT
CTTCTAATTAATACCCGGCCTTGTCAAAGTGGAGCACAAACGTTAATTAATTCCCCAGCAGGCAGGTAAT
TAACAGTGTGACTCCCTTTTTGCTGCGAGTGGGGCTGATACAGAGAGATGTGGCACTATGGAGCCCACGG
GGTCCTGGCACTGGGTGCCCACGGAGGTCCCCATGTGCTGCAGTGTCACCGCCTCCGAGGAGACAGTATT
GTCCCTGCGGTGTCCCTGCAGCTCAGCTCTGTCCACAGGGCCACCTCCAGTTTGGAGGGGACACAATGCA
GCCCCGATGCAACCCATCCTCGCAGCATCCCAGGGACAAAGACCCCACTGCAAGACCGCACACAGGGCTG
GGTCCCGCTCCCCTAATATCTACAGTGCTTCTTGCATGGCCCCTTAATCAATGCAGTTAATCAGCATGCG
CTCATGCACCGCTCTGGAGCTGCAAAGCCCCTCGCAGCGCTGCTCACCAACACCGCGCACCGCCCCGGCC
CAGCCTGCAGCACGCGCTGCAAACAGGAAAGAAACAAAATATTGCCCAAATGTAGGCAAAGGCATTCGGC
TGCCTTGACCTCCGCCGGGCCGGGCCCTGCCTGACTCAGCTCCTTACTCAGCGCTCGCTTCCTCCCTCCG
GCTGCCACCGCCGCAGCGCACACCCTGACAAAGAGTGGCCCTTAACGGGCTCTGAGGTGCACCCAGCAGT
GCACTCAGCAGTCCAAGGGCCGGCCTGGAGGTTTGCACCGCTACGTGCTGACATTAGCATTGAACTTGGC
CCTGGGTAGTGCTGCAGGCCGGGCGGGGTGGGTGTAGAGAGTGCAGCGCGCGTTGCACCCGGTGCCCCTT
CCCCTCCCTTGCATCCCAGCAGGCTGCACCCCAGCACCAGGCCCGTGCATGCATGCTCCTGGTGTTATTG
CAGCCTGGTGCATGCATGCGTCTTGATGGTGCAGCGCTGTGCATGCATCCTCCTTGGTGTGTAGCAGTCT
AGTGCATGCATACCCCTCGGTGTTATTGCTGCTCTGTGCACGCACGCTCATTGTATCACTTCATCCCAGT
GCATGCACTCACACTGGAGCGATTGCTGCTCGGTGCACGCACACTCATTGTATCACTGCAGCTCAGTGGC
TGCACGCACACCGGTGTTATTGCTGCTCGGTGCGTGCATGCACATCAGTGTCGCTGCAGCTCAGTGCATG
CACGCTCATTGCCCATCGCTATCCCTGCCTCTCCTGCTGGCGCTCCCCGGGAGGTGACTTCAAGGGGACC
GCAGGACCACCTCGGGGGTGGGGGGAGGGCTGCACACGCGGACCCCGCTCCCCCTCCCCAACAAAGCACT
GTGGAATCAAAAAGGGGGGAGGGGGGAT
